Addgene plasmid #196157: pEPYC0CM0520
Purpose: Phytobricks Level 0 part: MinSyn_303
Depositing lab: Nicola Patron. Depositing organization: Earlham Institute. Publication: Tuning Plant Promoters Using a Simple Split Luciferase Method to Assess Transcription Factor-DNA Interactions. Cai YM, Witham S, Patron NJ. ACS Synth Biol. 2023 Nov 17;12(11):3482-3486. doi: 10.1021/acssynbio.3c00094. Epub 2023 Oct 19. PubMed 37856867.
Backbone
  Vector backbone: pUAP1
  Vector type: Synthetic Biology
Growth in bacteria
  Bacterial resistance: Chloramphenicol, 25 μg/mL
  Growth temperature: 37°C
  Growth strain: DH5alpha
  Copy number: High Copy
Gene/Insert
  Gene/Insert name: MinSyn_303
  Species: Synthetic
  Cloning method: Restriction Enzyme; 5′ cloning site BpiI (destroyed during cloning); 3′ cloning site BpiI (destroyed during cloning)
Terms and licenses: Academic/Nonprofit Terms; Industry Terms: Not Available to Industry
Depositor comments: Please visit https://doi.org/10.1101/2023.02.13.528283 for bioRxiv preprint.
How to cite: pEPYC0CM0520 was a gift from Nicola Patron (Addgene plasmid # 196157 ; http://n2t.net/addgene:196157 ; RRID:Addgene_196157)
