[The description below was written by a language model from this plasmid's Addgene catalogue record and pLannotate feature annotations shown in this document.]
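Description:
pEPYC0CM0520 is a small (about 2.2 kb) Phytobricks Level 0 part plasmid carrying the synthetic sequence MinSyn_303 in the pUAP1 universal acceptor backbone. It is a synthetic-biology storage vector intended for propagation in E. coli rather than for direct expression. It replicates from a high-copy ColE1/pUC-type origin and is selected with chloramphenicol through a cat gene driven by its native promoter and followed by the lambda t0 terminator. The part was inserted using the Type IIS enzyme BpiI, and both cloning sites were destroyed in the process, as is usual for Golden Gate-style domestication, where the assembled part is left free of the enzyme sites used to load it.

The insert region lies between a putative bacterial terminator and a his operon terminator, which insulate the part from transcription originating in the backbone. Within this short interval the only annotated element is a 19 bp fragment matching the CaMV 35S promoter. That match, the "MinSyn" name and the associated work on tuning plant promoters together suggest a minimal synthetic plant promoter built around a 35S-derived core, but the record does not state the part's composition, its transcription factor binding sites or its Phytobrick overhang class. No coding sequence, reporter or plant selection marker is present.

As a Level 0 part, the plasmid would typically serve as a donor of a standardised regulatory element for one-pot Type IIS assembly into higher-level transcriptional units, alongside coding sequences and terminators. Such units can be used to test or tune gene expression in plants.
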