Features (pLannotate 1.2.2; 7 found; start..end, strand, type, name):
    396..493     -  promoter       cat promoter: promoter of the E. coli cat gene encoding chloramphenicol acetyltransferase
    579..622     -  terminator     bacterial terminator: putative bacterial transcription terminator
    686..704     +  promoter       CaMV 35S promoter (fragment): strong constitutive promoter from cauliflower mosaic virus
    803..860     +  terminator     his operon terminator: This putative transcriptin terminator from the E. coli his operon has a 2-bp deletion introduced during synthesis. Its efficiency has not been determined.
   1055..1643    -  rep_origin     ori: high-copy-number ColE1/pMB1/pBR322/pUC origin of replication
   1826..1920    -  terminator     lambda t0 terminator: transcription terminator from phage lambda
   1944..395     -  CDS            cat (across the origin): CAT_ECOLX - Experimental evidence at protein level: Swiss-Prot protein existence level 1. This enzyme is an effector of chloramphenicol resistance in bacteria. From Escherichia coli. This protein is used as a marker in many commonly used cloning vectors, such as pACYC184.
>Addgene plasmid #196157 | pEPYC0CM0520 | addgene full sequence | sequence record 386880 | Addgene NGS Result
GCCAGGTTTTCACCGTAACACGCCACATCTTGCGAATATATGTGTAGAAACTGCCGGAAATCGTCGTGGT
ATTCACTCCAGAGCGATGAAAACGTTTCAGTTTGCTCATGGAAAACGGTGTAACAAGGGTGAACACTATC
CCATATCACCAGCTCACCGTCTTTCATTGCCATACGAAATTCCGGATGAGCATTCATCAGGCGGGCAAGA
ATGTGAATAAAGGCCGGATAAAACTTGTGCTTATTTTTCTTTACGGTCTTTAAAAAGGCCGTAATATCCA
GCTGAACGGTCTGGTTATAGGTACATTGAGCAACTGACTGAAATGCCTCAAAATGTTCTTTACGATGCCA
TTGGGATATATCAACGGTGGTATATCCAGTGATTTTTTTCTCCATTTTAGCTTCCTTAGCTCCTGAAAAT
CTCGATAACTCAAAAAATACGCCCGGTAGTGATCTTATTTCATTATGGTGAAAGTTGGAACCTCTTACGT
GCCCGATCAACTCGAGTGCCACCTGACGTCTAAGAAACCATTATTATCATGACATTAACCTATAAAAATA
GGCGTATCACGAGGCAGAATTTCAGATAAAAAAAATCCTTAGCTTTCGCTAAGGATGATTTCTGGAATTC
GGTCTCAGGAGGGAGGCGTGTCGTTTTAGTGAGGCTTACGTCTGGGATTACGTCTACTGACGTAAGGGAT
GACGTAAACTTACGTCTGGGATTACGTCTACTATATAAGGTTTTGCTATTCATTGAAAGCAGTAGTGACT
GATTTGTATATAATGTACTCGAGACCCTGCAGTCCGGCAAAAAAGGGCAAGGTGTCACCACCCTGCCCTT
TTTCTTTAAAACCGAAAAGATTACTTCGCGTTATGCAGGCTTCCTCGCTCACTGACTCGCTGCGCTCGGT
CGTTCGGCTGCGGCGAGCGGTATCAGCTCACTCAAAGGCGGTAATACGGTTATCCACAGAATCAGGGGAT
AACGCAGGAAAGAACATGTGAGCAAAAGGCCAGCAAAAGGCCAGGAACCGTAAAAAGGCCGCGTTGCTGG
CGTTTTTCCACAGGCTCCGCCCCCCTGACGAGCATCACAAAAATCGACGCTCAAGTCAGAGGTGGCGAAA
CCCGACAGGACTATAAAGATACCAGGCGTTTCCCCCTGGAAGCTCCCTCGTGCGCTCTCCTGTTCCGACC
CTGCCGCTTACCGGATACCTGTCCGCCTTTCTCCCTTCGGGAAGCGTGGCGCTTTCTCATAGCTCACGCT
GTAGGTATCTCAGTTCGGTGTAGGTCGTTCGCTCCAAGCTGGGCTGTGTGCACGAACCCCCCGTTCAGCC
CGACCGCTGCGCCTTATCCGGTAACTATCGTCTTGAGTCCAACCCGGTAAGACACGACTTATCGCCACTG
GCAGCAGCCACTGGTAACAGGATTAGCAGAGCGAGGTATGTAGGCGGTGCTACAGAGTTCTTGAAGTGGT
GGCCTAACTACGGCTACACTAGAAGAACAGTATTTGGTATCTGCGCTCTGCTGAAGCCAGTTACCTTCGG
AAAAAGAGTTGGTAGCTCTTGATCCGGCAAACAAACCACCGCTGGTAGCGGTGGTTTTTTTGTTTGCAAG
CAGCAGATTACGCGCAGAAAAAAAGGATCTCAAGAAGATCCTTTGATCTTTTCTACGGGGTCTGACGCTC
AGTGGAACGAAAACTCACGTTAAGGGATTTTGGTCATGAGATTATCAAAAAGGATCTTCACCTAGATCCT
TTTAAATTAAAAATGAAGTTTTAAATCAATCTAAAGTATATATGAGTAAACTTGGTCTGACAGCTCGAGG
CTTGGATTCTCACCAATAAAAAACGCCCGGCGGCAACCGAGCGTTCTGAACAAATCCAGATGGAGTTCTG
AGGTCATTACTGGATCTATCAACAGGAGTCCAAGCGAGCTCGATATCAAATTACGCCCCGCCCTGCCACT
CATCGCAGTACTGTTGTAATTCATTAAGCATTCTGCCGACATGGAAGCCATCACAAACGGCATGATGAAC
CTGAATCGCCAGCGGCATCAGCACCTTGTCGCCTTGCGTATAATATTTGCCCATGGTGAAAACGGGGGCG
AAGAAGTTGTCCATATTGGCCACGTTTAAATCAAAACTGGTGAAACTCACCCAGGGATTGGCTGAGACGA
AAAACATATTCTCAATAAACCCTTTAGGGAAATAG
